>Addgene plasmid #85106 | pAM5080 | depositor full sequence | sequence record 182708 | pAM5080 sequence 7322 bps
TCTAGAGTTGCTACCAAGTAGTGACCCGCTTCGTGATGCAAAATCCGCTGACGATATTCGGGCGATCGCT
GCTGAATGCCATCGAGCAGTAACGTGGCACCCCGCCCCTGCCAAGTCACCGCATCCAGACTGAACAGCAC
CAAGAGGCTAAAACCCAATCCCGCCGGTAGCAGCGGAGAACTACCCAGCATTGGTCCCACCAAAGCTAAT
GCCGTCGTGGTAAAAATCGCGATCGCCGTCAGACTCAAGCCCAGTTCGCTCATGCTTCCTCATCTAGGTC
ACAGTCTTCGGCGATCGCATCGATCTGATGCTGCAGCAAGCGTTTTCCATACCGGCGATCGCGCCGTCGC
CCTTTCGCTGCCGTGGCCCGCTTACGAGCTCGTTTATCGACCACGATCGCATCCAAATCCGCGATCGCTT
CCCAGTCCGGCAATTCAGTCTGGGGCGTCCGTTTCATTAATCCTGATAGCGTCAGACCCCGTAGAAAAGA
TCAAAGGATCTTCTTGAGATCCTTTTTTTCTGCGCGTAATCTGCTGCTTGCAAACAAAAAAACCACCGCT
ACCAGCGGTGGTTTGTTTGCCGGATCAAGAGCTACCAACTCTTTTTCCGAAGGTAACTGGCTTCAGCAGA
GCGCAGATACCAAATACTGTCCTTCTAGTGTAGCCGTAGTTAGGCCACCACTTCAAGAACTCTGTAGCAC
CGCCTACATACCTCGCTCTGCTAATCCTGTTACCAGTGGCTGCTGCCAGTGGCGATAAGTCGTGTCTTAC
CGGGTTGGACTCAAGACGATAGTTACCGGATAAGGCGCAGCGGTCGGGCTGAACGGGGGGTTCGTGCACA
CAGCCCAGCTTGGAGCGAACGACCTACACCGAACTGAGATACCTACAGCGTGAGCTATGAGAAAGCGCCA
CGCTTCCCGAAGGGAGAAAGGCGGACAGGTATCCGGTAAGCGGCAGGGTCGGAACAGGAGAGCGCACGAG
GGAGCTTCCAGGGGGAAACGCCTGGTATCTTTATAGTCCTGTCGGGTTTCGCCACCTCTGACTTGAGCGT
CGATTTTTGTGATGCTCGTCAGGGGGGCGGAGCCTATGGAAAAACGCCAGCAACGCGGCCTTTTTACGGT
TCCTGGCCTTTTGCTGGCCTTTTGCTCACATGTTCTTTCCTGCGTTATCCCCTGATTCTGTGGATAACCG
TATTACCGCCTTTGAGTGAGCTGATACCGCTCGCCGCAGCCGAACGACCGAGCGCAGCGAGTCAGTGAGC
GAGGAAGCGGAAGAGCGCCTGATGCGGTATTTTCTCCTTACGCATCTGTGCGGTATTTCACACCGCATAT
GGTGCACTCTCAGTACAATCTGCTCTGATGCCGCATAGTTAAGCCAGTATACACTCCGCTATCGCTACGT
GACTGGGTCATGGCTGCGCCCCGACACCCGCCAACACCCGCTGACGCGCCCTGACGGGCTTGTCTGCTCC
CGGCATCCGCTTACAGACAAGCTCCGCGGGCCACGATTTGAGGGACGAATCTTCAGCGTGACTGAAGTAC
CTCGCGGCAAGCCATTTCCCGATGTCTTTTTGTTGGCCGCCGATCGCTTCGGGGTTAATCCTACGGCCTG
CGCTGTGATCGAAGACACCCCCTTGGGAGTAGCGGCAGGCGTGGCGGCAGGAATGCAAGTGTTTGGCTAC
GCGGGTTCCATGCCCGCTTGGCGTCTGCAAGAAGCCGGTGCCCATCTCATTTTTGACGATATGCGACTGC
TGCCCAGTCTGCTCCAATCGTCGCCAAAAGATAACTCCACAGCATTGCCCAATCCCTAACCCCTGCTCGC
GCCGCAACTACACACTAAACCGTTCCTGCGCGATCGCTCTTACTGTTGATGGCTCGTGCTTAAAAACAAT
GCAACCCTAACCGTTTCAGCTGGTGATTTTCGGACGATTTGGCTTACAGGGATAACTGAGAGTCAACAGC
CTCTGTCCGTCATTGCACACCCATCCATGCACTGGGGACTTGACTCATGCTGAATCACATTTCCCTTGTC
CATTGGGCGAGAGGGGAGGGGAATCTTCTGGACTCTTCACTAAGCGGCGATCGCAGGTTCTTCTACCCAA
GCAGTGGCGATCGCTTGATTGCAGTCTTCAATGCTGGCCTCTGCAGCCATCGCCGCCACCAAAGCATCGT
AGGCGGGACGTTGTTGCTCCAGTAAAGTCTTCGCCCGTAACAATCCCCAGCGACTGCGTAAATCCGCTTC
GGCAGGATTGCGATCGAGTTGCCGCCACAGTTGTTTCCACTGGGCGCGATCGTCAGCTCCCCCTTCCACG
TTGCCGTAGACCAGTTGCTCTGCCGCTGCACCGGCCATCAACACCTGACACCACTGTTCCAGCGATCGCT
GACTGAGTTGCCCCTGTGCGGCTTCGGCTTCTAGCGCAGCTGCTTGGAACTGCACACCCCCGCTAGCATC
GCGCGCGCGCGCGCGGAYGCTAGCCAATGGCTTATTTTCCTGCTAATTGGTAATACCATGGTACCGCTCT
GCCAGTGTTACAACCAATTAACCAATTCTGATTAGAAAAACTCATCGAGCATCAAATGAAACTGCAATTT
ATTCATATCAGGATTATCAATACCATATTTTTGAAAAAGCCGTTTCTGTAATGAAGGAGAAAACTCACCG
AGGCAGTTCCATAGGATGGCAAGATCCTGGTATCGGTCTGCGATTCCGACTCGTCCAACATCAATACAAC
CTATTAATTTCCCCTCGTCAAAAATAAGGTTATCAAGTGAGAAATCACCATGAGTGACGACTGAATCCGG
TGAGAATGGCAAAAGCTTATGCATTTCTTTCCAGACTTGTTCAACAGGCCAGCCATTACGCTCGTCATCA
AAATCACTCGCATCAACCAAACCGTTATTCATTCGTGATTGCGCCTGAGCGAGACGAAATACGCGATCGC
TGTTAAAAGGACAATTACAAACAGGAATCGAATGCAACCGGCGCAGGAACACTGCCAGCGCATCAACAAT
ATTTTCACCTGAATCAGGATATTCTTCTAATACCTGGAATGCTGTTTTCCCGGGGATCGCAGTGGTGAGT
AACCATGCATCATCAGGAGTACGGATAAAATGCTTGATGGTCGGAAGAGGCATAAATTCCGTCAGCCAGT
TTAGTCTGACCATCTCATCTGTAACATCATTGGCAACGCTACCTTTGCCATGTTTCAGAAACAACTCTGG
CGCATCGGGCTTCCCATACAATCGATAGATTGTCGCACCTGATTGCCCGACATTATCGCGAGCCCATTTA
TACCCATATAAATCAGCATCCATGTTGGAATTTAATCGCGGCCTGGAGCAAGACGTTTCCCGTTGAATAT
GGCTCATAACACCCCTTGTATTACTGTTTATGTAAGCAGACAGTTTTATTGTTCATGATGATATATTTTT
ATCTTGTGCAATGTAACATCAGAGATTTTGAGACACAACGTGGACCGGTATCCCGCCGCCGCCGCCGGAT
ACCGGTTAATAGTACCTGTGAAGTGAAAAATGGCGCACATTGTGCGACATTTTTTTCTCGAGCAGGTAGT
CGGCCAATAACCCAGGGATTTTCACTGCCCGCTTTCCAGTCGGGAAACCTGTCGTGCCAGCTGCATTAAT
GAATCGGCCAACGCGCGGGGAGAGGCGGTTTGCGTATTGGGCGCCAGGGTGGTTTTTCTTTTCACCAGTG
AGACGGGCAACAGCTGATTGCCCTTCACCGCCTGGCCCTGAGAGAGTTGCAGCAAGCGGTCCACGCTGGT
TTGCCCCAGCAGGCGAAAATCCTGTTTGATGGTGGTTAACGGCGGGATATAACATGAGCTGTCTTCGGTA
TCGTCGTATCCCACTACCGAGATATCCGCACCAACGCGCAGCCCGGACTCGGTAATGGCGCGCATTGCGC
CCAGCGCCATCTGATCGTTGGCAACCAGCATCGCAGTGGGAACGATGCCCTCATTCAGCATTTGCATGGT
TTGTTGAAAACCGGACATGGCACTCCAGTCGCCTTCCCGTTCCGCTATCGGCTGAATTTGATTGCGAGTG
AGATATTTATGCCAGCCAGCCAGACGCAGACGCGCCGAGACAGAACTTAATGGGCCCGCTAACAGCGCGA
TTTGCTGGTGACCCAATGCGACCAGATGCTCCACGCCCAGTCGCGTACCGTCTTCATGGGAGAAAATAAT
ACTGTTGATGGGTGTCTGGTCAGAGACATCAAGAAATAACGCCGGAACATTAGTGCAGGCAGCTTCCACA
GCAATGGCATCCTGGTCATCCAGCGGATAGTTAATGATCAGCCCACTGACGCGTTGCGCGAGAAGATTGT
GCACCGCCGCTTTACAGGCTTCGACGCCGCTTCGTTCTACCATCGACACCACCACGCTGGCACCCAGTTG
ATCGGCGCGAGATTTAATCGCCGCGACAATTTGCGACGGCGCGTGCAGGGCCAGACTGGAGGTGGCAACG
CCAATCAGCAACGACTGTTTGCCCGCCAGTTGTTGTGCCACGCGGTTGGGAATGTAATTCAGCTCCGCCA
TCGCCGCTTCCACTTTTTCCCGCGTTTTCGCAGAAACGTGGCTGGCCTGGTTCACCACGCGGGAAACGGT
CTGATAAGAGACACCGGCATACTCTGCGACATCGTATAACGTTACTGGTTTCACATTCACCACCCTGAAT
TGACTCTCTTCCGGGCGCTATCATGCCATACCGCGAAAGGTTTTGCACCATTCGATGGTGTCAACGTAAA
TGCATGCCGCTTCGCCTTCGCGCGCGAATTGATCTGCGGCGGCCGCCTGAATGAGCTGTTGACAATTAAT
CATCCGGCTCGTATAATGTGTGGAATTGTGAGCGGATAACAATTTCACACGCATGCGGATCCTAAGGAGG
AAAAAAAATGGTGAGCAAGGGCGAGGAGCTGTTCACCGGGGTGGTGCCCATCCTGGTCGAGCTGGACGGC
GACGTAAACGGCCACAAGTTCAGCGTGTCCGGCGAGGGCGAGGGCGATGCCACCTACGGCAAGCTGACCC
TGAAGTTCATCTGCACCACCGGCAAGCTGCCCGTGCCCTGGCCCACCCTCGTGACCACCTTCGGCTACGG
CCTGCAGTGCTTCGCCCGCTACCCCGACCACATGAAGCAGCACGACTTCTTCAAGTCCGCCATGCCCGAA
GGCTACGTCCAGGAGCGCACCATCTTCTTCAAGGACGACGGCAACTACAAGACCCGCGCCGAGGTGAAGG
TTCGAGGGCGACACCCTGGTGAACCGCATCGAGCTGAAGGGCATCGACTTCAAGGAGGACGGCAACATCC
TGGGGCACAAGCTGGAGTACAACTACAACAGCCACAACGTCTATATCATGGCCGACAAGCAGAAGAACGG
CATCAAGGTGAACTTCAAGATCCGCCACAACATCGAGGACGGCAGCGTGCAGCTCGCCGACCACTACCAG
CAGAACACCCCCATCGGCGACGGCCCCGTGCTGCTGCCCGACAACCACTACCTGAGCTACCAGTCCGCCC
TGAGCAAAGACCCCAACGAGAAGCGCGATCACATGGTCCTGCTGGAGTTCGTGACCGCCGCCGGGATCAC
TCTCGGCATGGACGAGCTGTACAAGGAACAGAAGCTTATCAGCGAAGAAGATCTGGGCTCTGGATCGGGT
TCAGGAATGACTTCCGCTGAGATGACTAGCCCTAATAATAATTCTGAGCACCAAGCCATCGCTAAGATGC
GCACGATGATTGAAGGCTTTGATGATATTAGTCATGGCGGTCTTCCAATCGGGCGATCGACCCTCGTTAG
TGGTACTTCAGGAACCGGCAAGACCCTTTTTTCTATTCAATTTCTCTATAACGGTATTATCGAGTTTGAT
GAGCCTGGGGTTTTCGTTACTTTCGAAGAAACCCCGCAAGATATCATTAAAAACGCCCGTAGTTTTGGCT
GGGATTTAGCCAAGCTGGTCGATGAGGGCAAACTATTTATTCTTGATGCTTCACCCGATCCAGAAGGTCA
AGAGGTTGTTGGCGGCTTCGATCTCTCTGCTCTGATTGAGCGGATTAATTATGCAATTCAAAAGTATCGA
GCGCGGCGGGTTTCAATTGACTCGGTCACGTCCGTTTTCCAGCAATATGATGCCTCTTCTGTGGTTCGCC
GCGAACTCTTTCGGTTGGTAGCTCGCCTAAAACAAATTGGGGCAACTACGGTCATGACCACCGAGCGTAT
CGAGGAATATGGCCCGATCGCTCGTTACGGTGTTGAGGAATTTGTCTCCGATAACGTCGTGATTCTCCGC
AACGTTTTGGAAGGGGAGCGCCGTCGCCGCACCCTCGAAATCCTCAAGCTACGTGGCACCAGCCACATGA
AAGGGGAATATCCGTTCACGATTACGGATCATGGCATCAATATCTTCCCGCTCGGGGCAATGCGCCTTAC
GCAGCGATCGTCGAACGTGCGTGTTTCATCTGGTGTCGTCCGACTCGATGAAATGTGTGGTGGGGGCTTC
TTTAAGGACTCAATCATTCTGGCAACTGGCGCTACAGGCACTGGTAAAACTCTGTTAGTTAGCCGTTTCG
TTGAGAATGCTTGTGCTAACAAAGAGCGGGCGATTCTGTTCGCTTATGAAGAGTCACGAGCTCAGCTGCT
CCGCAATGCCTATTCATGGGGAATGGACTTTGAGGAGATGGAGCGCCAAAACCTCCTCAAAATTGTTTGC
GCCTATCCTGAATCTGCAGGTCTTGAAGACCATTTGCAGATTATTAAGTCGGAGATCAATGACTTTAAGC
CAGCTCGTATTGCAATCGACTCCCTCTCTGCTTTGGCGCGGGGCGTTAGCAACAATGCCTTCCGCCAATT
TGTAATTGGTGTCACTGGCTACGCGAAACAAGAAGAAATCACGGGACTATTCACAAATACCAGTGATCAA
TTTATGGGAGCGCATTCGATTACTGACTCCCATATCTCAACAATTACGGATACGATTATCTTGCTCCAAT
ACGTCGAGATTCGTGGCGAAATGTCCCGCGCCATTAACGTCTTCAAGATGCGCGGATCTTGGCATGACAA
AGCAATCCGCGAATTCATGATCAGCGACAAAGGGCCGGACATCAAGGATTCTTTCCGGAACTTTGAGCGG
ATTATTTCAGGTTCGCCAACACGGATTACCGTCGATGAGAAAAGCGAACTCTCGCGAATTGTGCGCGGCG
TTCAAGAAAAAGGGCCGGAGAGCTAGAAATGAAGGAGCTCCCCGGCAGGAGAAGGCCATCCTGACGGATG
GCCTTTTTGAAGCTTTCTAGAATCGGGGGCCCCCGGGGGGAT
Features (pLannotate 1.2.2; 11 found; start..end, strand, type, name):
    504..1092    +  rep_origin     ori: high-copy-number ColE1/pMB1/pBR322/pUC origin of replication
   1278..1418    -  misc_feature   bom: basis of mobility region from pBR322
   1534..1671    +  CDS            PUDP (fragment): HDHD1_HUMAN - Also known as DXF68S1E, FAM16AX, GS1, HDHD1, HDHD1A. Experimental evidence at protein level: Swiss-Prot protein existence level 1. Dephosphorylates pseudouridine 5'-phosphate, a potential intermediate in rRNA degradation. Pseudouridine is then excreted intact in urine. From Homo sapiens (Human).
   2552..3367    -  CDS            KanR: aminoglycoside phosphotransferase; aph(3')-Ia; confers resistance to kanamycin in bacteria or G418 (Geneticin®) in eukaryotes
   3592..4674    -  CDS            lacI: lac repressor; lacI; The lac repressor binds to the lac operator to inhibit transcription in E. coli. This inhibition can be relieved by adding lactose or isopropyl-β-D-thiogalactopyranoside (IPTG).
   4675..4752    -  promoter       lacIq promoter: lacI (mutant); In the lacIq allele, a single base change in the promoter boosts expression of the lacI gene about 10-fold.
   4819..4848    +  promoter       trc promoter: strong E. coli promoter; hybrid between the trp and lac UV5 promoters
   4856..4872    +  protein_bind   lac operator: The lac repressor binds to the lac operator to inhibit transcription in E. coli. This inhibition can be relieved by adding lactose or isopropyl-β-D-thiogalactopyranoside (IPTG). lac repressor encoded by lacI
   4908..5625    +  CDS            EYFP (fragment): enhanced YFP mammalian codon-optimized
   5677..7233    +  CDS            kaiC: KAIC_SYNE7 - Experimental evidence at protein level: Swiss-Prot protein existence level 1. Core component of the KaiABC clock protein complex, which constitutes the main circadian regulator in cyanobacteria. Binds to DNA. The KaiABC complex may act as a promoter-nonspecific transcription regulator that represses transcription, possibly by acting on the state of chromosome compaction. From Synechococcus elongatus (strain PCC 7942 / FACHB-805) (Anacystis nidulans R2).
   7260..7287    +  terminator     rrnB T2 terminator: transcription terminator T2 from the E. coli rrnB gene
