>Addgene plasmid #85106 | pAM5080 | addgene full sequence | sequence record 189868 | Addgene NGS Result
TCTAGAGTTGCTACCAAGTAGTGACCCGCTTCGTGATGCAAAATCCGCTGACGATATTCGGGCGATCGCT
GCTGAATGCCATCGAGCAGTAACGTGGCACCCCGCCCCTGCCAAGTCACCGCATCCAGACTGAACAGCAC
CAAGAGGCTAAAACCCAATCCCGCCGGTAGCAGCGGAGAACTACCCAGCATTGGTCCCACCAAAGCTAAT
GCCGTCGTGGTAAAAATCGCGATCGCCGTCAGACTCAAGCCCAGTTCGCTCATGCTTCCTCATCTAGGTC
ACAGTCTTCGGCGATCGCATCGATCTGATGCTGCAGCAAGCGTTTTCCATACCGGCGATCGCGCCGTCGC
CCTTTCGCTGCCGTGGCCCGCTTACGAGCTCGTTTATCGACCACGATCGCATCCAAATCCGCGATCGCTT
CCCAGTCCGGCAATTCAGTCTGGGGCGTCCGTTTCATTAATCCTGATAGCGTCAGACCCCGTAGAAAAGA
TCAAAGGATCTTCTTGAGATCCTTTTTTTCTGCGCGTAATCTGCTGCTTGCAAACAAAAAAACCACCGCT
ACCAGCGGTGGTTTGTTTGCCGGATCAAGAGCTACCAACTCTTTTTCCGAAGGTAACTGGCTTCAGCAGA
GCGCAGATACCAAATACTGTCCTTCTAGTGTAGCCGTAGTTAGGCCACCACTTCAAGAACTCTGTAGCAC
CGCCTACATACCTCGCTCTGCTAATCCTGTTACCAGTGGCTGCTGCCAGTGGCGATAAGTCGTGTCTTAC
CGGGTTGGACTCAAGACGATAGTTACCGGATAAGGCGCAGCGGTCGGGCTGAACGGGGGGTTCGTGCACA
CAGCCCAGCTTGGAGCGAACGACCTACACCGAACTGAGATACCTACAGCGTGAGCTATGAGAAAGCGCCA
CGCTTCCCGAAGGGAGAAAGGCGGACAGGTATCCGGTAAGCGGCAGGGTCGGAACAGGAGAGCGCACGAG
GGAGCTTCCAGGGGGAAACGCCTGGTATCTTTATAGTCCTGTCGGGTTTCGCCACCTCTGACTTGAGCGT
CGATTTTTGTGATGCTCGTCAGGGGGGCGGAGCCTATGGAAAAACGCCAGCAACGCGGCCTTTTTACGGT
TCCTGGCCTTTTGCTGGCCTTTTGCTCACATGTTCTTTCCTGCGTTATCCCCTGATTCTGTGGATAACCG
TATTACCGCCTTTGAGTGAGCTGATACCGCTCGCCGCAGCCGAACGACCGAGCGCAGCGAGTCAGTGAGC
GAGGAAGCGGAAGAGCGCCTGATGCGGTATTTTCTCCTTACGCATCTGTGCGGTATTTCACACCGCATAT
GGTGCACTCTCAGTACAATCTGCTCTGATGCCGCATAGTTAAGCCAGTATACACTCCGCTATCGCTACGT
GACTGGGTCATGGCTGCGCCCCGACACCCGCCAACACCCGCTGACGCGCCCTGACGGGCTTGTCTGCTCC
CGCCATCCGCTTACAGACAAGCTCCGCGGGCCACGATTTGAGGGACGAATCTTCAGCGTGACTGAAGTAC
CTCGCGGCAAGCCATTTCCCGATGTCTTTTTGTTGGCCGCCGATCGCTTCGGGGTTAATCCTACGGCCTG
CGCTGTGATCGAAGACACCCCCTTGGGAGTAGCGGCAGGCGTGGCGGCAGGAATGCAAGTGTTTGGCTAC
GCGGGTTCCATGCCCGCTTGGCGTCTGCAAGAAGCCGGTGCCCATCTCATTTTTGACGATATGCGACTGC
TGCCCAGTCTGCTCCAATCGTCGCCAAAAGATAACTCCACAGCATTGCCCAATCCCTAACCCCTGCTCGC
GCCGCAACTACACACTAAACCGTTCCTGCGCGATCGCTCTTACTGTTGATGGCTCGTGCTTAAAAACAAT
GCAACCCTAACCGTTTCAGCTGGTGATTTTCGGACGATTTGGCTTACAGGGATAACTGAGAGTCAACAGC
CTCTGTCCGTCATTGCACACCCATCCATGCACTGGGGACTTGACTCATGCTGAATCACATTTCCCTTGTC
CATTGGGCGAGAGGGGAGGGGAATCTTCTGGACTCTTCACTAAGCGGCGATCGCAGGTTCTTCTACCCAA
GCAGTGGCGATCGCTTGATTGCAGTCTTCAATGCTGGCCTCTGCAGCCATCGCCGCCACCAAAGCATCGT
AGGCGGGACGTTGTTGCTCCAGTAAAGTCTTCGCCCGTAACAATCCCCAGCGACTGCGTAAATCCGCTTC
GGCAGGATTGCGATCGAGTTGCCGCCACAGTTGTTTCCACTGGGCGCGATCGTCAGCTCCCCCTTCCACG
TTGCCGTAGACCAGTTGCTCTGCCGCTGCACCGGCCATCAACACCTGACACCACTGTTCCAGCGATCGCT
GACTGAGTTGCCCCTGTGCGGCTTCGGCTTCTAGCGCAGCTGCTTGGAACTGCACACCCCCGCTAGCATC
GCGCGCGCGCGCGCGGATGCTAGCCAATGGCTTATTTTCCTGCTAATTGGTAATACCATGGTACCGCTCT
GCCAGTGTTACAACCAATTAACCAATTCTGATTAGAAAAACTCATCGAGCATCAAATGAAACTGCAATTT
ATTCATATCAGGATTATCAATACCATATTTTTGAAAAAGCCGTTTCTGTAATGAAGGAGAAAACTCACCG
AGGCAGTTCCATAGGATGGCAAGATCCTGGTATCGGTCTGCGATTCCGACTCGTCCAACATCAATACAAC
CTATTAATTTCCCCTCGTCAAAAATAAGGTTATCAAGTGAGAAATCACCATGAGTGACGACTGAATCCGG
TGAGAATGGCAAAAGCTTATGCATTTCTTTCCAGACTTGTTCAACAGGCCAGCCATTACGCTCGTCATCA
AAATCACTCGCATCAACCAAACCGTTATTCATTCGTGATTGCGCCTGAGCGAGACGAAATACGCGATCGC
TGTTAAAAGGACAATTACAAACAGGAATCGAATGCAACCGGCGCAGGAACACTGCCAGCGCATCAACAAT
ATTTTCACCTGAATCAGGATATTCTTCTAATACCTGGAATGCTGTTTTCCCGGGGATCGCAGTGGTGAGT
AACCATGCATCATCAGGAGTACGGATAAAATGCTTGATGGTCGGAAGAGGCATAAATTCCGTCAGCCAGT
TTAGTCTGACCATCTCATCTGTAACATCATTGGCAACGCTACCTTTGCCATGTTTCAGAAACAACTCTGG
CGCATCGGGCTTCCCATACAATCGATAGATTGTCGCACCTGATTGCCCGACATTATCGCGAGCCCATTTA
TACCCATATAAATCAGCATCCATGTTGGAATTTAATCGCGGCCTGGAGCAAGACGTTTCCCGTTGAATAT
GGCTCATAACACCCCTTGTATTACTGTTTATGTAAGCAGACAGTTTTATTGTTCATGATGATATATTTTT
ATCTTGTGCAATGTAACATCAGAGATTTTGAGACACAACGTGGACCGGTATCCCGCCGCCGCCGCCGGAT
ACCGGTTAATAGTACCTGTGAAGTGAAAAATGGCGCACATTGTGCGACATTTTTTTCTCGAGCAGGTAGT
CGGCCAATAACCCAGGGATTTTCACTGCCCGCTTTCCAGTCGGGAAACCTGTCGTGCCAGCTGCATTAAT
GAATCGGCCAACGCGCGGGGAGAGGCGGTTTGCGTATTGGGCGCCAGGGTGGTTTTTCTTTTCACCAGTG
AGACGGGCAACAGCTGATTGCCCTTCACCGCCTGGCCCTGAGAGAGTTGCAGCAAGCGGTCCACGCTGGT
TTGCCCCAGCAGGCGAAAATCCTGTTTGATGGTGGTTAACGGCGGGATATAACATGAGCTGTCTTCGGTA
TCGTCGTATCCCACTACCGAGATATCCGCACCAACGCGCAGCCCGGACTCGGTAATGGCGCGCATTGCGC
CCAGCGCCATCTGATCGTTGGCAACCAGCATCGCAGTGGGAACGATGCCCTCATTCAGCATTTGCATGGT
TTGTTGAAAACCGGACATGGCACTCCAGTCGCCTTCCCGTTCCGCTATCGGCTGAATTTGATTGCGAGTG
AGATATTTATGCCAGCCAGCCAGACGCAGACGCGCCGAGACAGAACTTAATGGGCCCGCTAACAGCGCGA
TTTGCTGGTGACCCAATGCGACCAGATGCTCCACGCCCAGTCGCGTACCGTCTTCATGGGAGAAAATAAT
ACTGTTGATGGGTGTCTGGTCAGAGACATCAAGAAATAACGCCGGAACATTAGTGCAGGCAGCTTCCACA
GCAATGGCATCCTGGTCATCCAGCGGATAGTTAATGATCAGCCCACTGACGCGTTGCGCGAGAAGATTGT
GCACCGCCGCTTTACAGGCTTCGACGCCGCTTCGTTCTACCATCGACACCACCACGCTGGCACCCAGTTG
ATCGGCGCGAGATTTAATCGCCGCGACAATTTGCGACGGCGCGTGCAGGGCCAGACTGGAGGTGGCAACG
CCAATCAGCAACGACTGTTTGCCCGCCAGTTGTTGTGCCACGCGGTTGGGAATGTAATTCAGCTCCGCCA
TCGCCGCTTCCACTTTTTCCCGCGTTTTCGCAGAAACGTGGCTGGCCTGGTTCACCACGCGGGAAACGGT
CTGATAAGAGACACCGGCATACTCTGCGACATCGTATAACGTTACTGGTTTCACATTCACCACCCTGAAT
TGACTCTCTTCCGGGCGCTATCATGCCATACCGCGAAAGGTTTTGCACCATTCGATGGTGTCAACGTAAA
TGCATGCCGCTTCGCCTTCGCGCGCGAATTGATCTGCGGCGGCCGCCTGAAATGAGCTGTTGACAATTAA
TCATCCGGCTCGTATAATGTGTGGAATTGTGAGCGGATAACAATTTCACACGCATGCGGATCCTAAGGAG
GAAAAAAAATGGTGAGCAAGGGCGAGGAGCTGTTCACCGGGGTGGTGCCCATCCTGGTCGAGCTGGACGG
CGACGTAAACGGCCACAAGTTCAGCGTGTCCGGCGAGGGCGAGGGCGATGCCACCTACGGCAAGCTGACC
CTGAAGTTCATCTGCACCACCGGCAAGCTGCCCGTGCCCTGGCCCACCCTCGTGACCACCTTCGGCTACG
GCCTGCAGTGCTTCGCCCGCTACCCCGACCACATGAAGCAGCACGACTTCTTCAAGTCCGCCATGCCCGA
AGGCTACGTCCAGGAGCGCACCATCTTCTTCAAGGACGACGGCAACTACAAGACCCGCGCCGAGGTGAGG
TTCGAGGGCGACACCCTGGTGAACCGCATCGAGCTGAAGGGCATCGACTTCAAGGAGGACGGCAACATCC
TGGGGCACAAGCTGGAGTACAACTACAACAGCCACAACGTCTATATCATGGCCGACAAGCAGAAGAACGG
CATCAAGGTGAACTTCAAGATCCGCCACAACATCGAGGACGGCAGCGTGCAGCTCGCCGACCACTACCAG
CAGAACACCCCCATCGGCGACGGCCCCGTGCTGCTGCCCGACAACCACTACCTGAGCTACCAGTCCGCCC
TGAGCAAAGACCCCAACGAGAAGCGCGATCACATGGTCCTGCTGGAGTTCGTGACCGCCGCCGGGATCAC
TCTCGGCATGGACGAGCTGTACAAGGAACAGAAGCTTATCAGCGAAGAAGATCTGGGCTCTGGATCGGGT
TCAGGAATGACTTCCGCTGAGATGACTAGCCCTAATAATAATTCTGAGCACCAAGCCATCGCTAAGATGC
GCACGATGATTGAAGGCTTTGATGATATTAGTCATGGCGGTCTTCCAATCGGGCGATCGACCCTCGTTAG
TGGTACTTCAGGAACCGGCAAGACCCTTTTTTCTATTCAATTTCTCTATAACGGTATTATCGAGTTTGAT
GAGCCTGGGGTTTTCGTTACTTTCGAAGAGACCCCGCAAGATATCATTAAAAACGCCCGTAGTTTTGGCT
GGGATTTAGCCAAGCTGGTCGATGAGGGCAAACTATTTATTCTTGATGCTTCACCCGATCCAGAAGGTCA
AGAGGTTGTTGGCGGCTTCGATCTCTCTGCTCTGATTGAGCGGATTAATTATGCAATTCAAAAGTATCGA
GCGCGGCGGGTTTCAATTGACTCGGTCACGTCCGTTTTCCAGCAATATGATGCCTCTTCTGTGGTTCGCC
GCGAACTCTTTCGGTTGGTAGCTCGCCTAAAACAAATTGGGGCAACTACGGTCATGACCACCGAGCGTAT
CGAGGAATATGGCCCGATCGCTCGTTACGGTGTTGAGGAATTTGTCTCCGATAACGTCGTGATTCTCCGC
AACGTTTTGGAAGGGGAGCGCCGTCGCCGCACCCTCGAAATCCTCAAGCTACGTGGCACCAGCCACATGA
AAGGGGAATATCCGTTCACGATTACGGATCATGGCATCAATATCTTCCCGCTCGGGGCAATGCGCCTTAC
GCAGCGATCGTCGAACGTGCGTGTTTCATCTGGTGTCGTCCGACTCGATGAAATGTGTGGTGGGGGCTTC
TTTAAGGACTCAATCATTCTGGCAACTGGCGCTACAGGCACTGGTAAAACTCTGTTAGTTAGCCGTTTCG
TTGAGAATGCTTGTGCTAACAAAGAGCGGGCGATTCTGTTCGCTTATGAAGAGTCACGAGCTCAGCTGCT
CCGCAATGCCTATTCATGGGGAATGGACTTTGAGGAGATGGAGCGCCAAAACCTCCTCAAAATTGTTTGC
GCCTATCCTGAATCTGCAGGTCTTGAAGACCATTTGCAGATTATTAAGTCGGAGATCAATGACTTTAAGC
CAGCTCGTATTGCAATCGACTCCCTCTCTGCTTTGGCGCGGGGCGTTAGCAACAATGCCTTCCGCCAATT
TGTAATTGGTGTCACTGGCTACGCGAAACAAGAAGAAATCACGGGACTATTCACAAATACCAGTGATCAA
TTTATGGGAGCGCATTCGATTACTGACTCCCATATCTCAACAATTACGGATACGATTATCTTGCTCCAAT
ACGTCGAGATTCGTGGCGAAATGTCCCGCGCCATTAACGTCTTCAAGATGCGCGGATCTTGGCATGACAA
AGCAATCCGCGAATTCATGATCAGCGACAAAGGGCCGGACATCAAGGATTCTTTCCGGAACTTTGAGCGG
ATTATTTCAGGTTCGCCAACACGGATTACCGTCGATGAGAAAAGCGAACTCTCGCGAATTGTGCGCGGCG
TTCAAGAAAAAGGGCCGGAGAGCTAGAAATGAAGGAGCTCCCCGGCAGGAGAAGGCCATCCTGACGGATG
GCCTTTTTGAAGCTTTCTAGAATCGGGGGCCCCCGGGGGGAT
Features (pLannotate 1.2.2; 11 found; start..end, strand, type, name):
    504..1092    +  rep_origin     ori: high-copy-number ColE1/pMB1/pBR322/pUC origin of replication
   1278..1418    -  misc_feature   bom: basis of mobility region from pBR322
   1534..1671    +  CDS            PUDP (fragment): HDHD1_HUMAN - Also known as DXF68S1E, FAM16AX, GS1, HDHD1, HDHD1A. Experimental evidence at protein level: Swiss-Prot protein existence level 1. Dephosphorylates pseudouridine 5'-phosphate, a potential intermediate in rRNA degradation. Pseudouridine is then excreted intact in urine. From Homo sapiens (Human).
   2552..3367    -  CDS            KanR: aminoglycoside phosphotransferase; aph(3')-Ia; confers resistance to kanamycin in bacteria or G418 (Geneticin®) in eukaryotes
   3592..4674    -  CDS            lacI: lac repressor; lacI; The lac repressor binds to the lac operator to inhibit transcription in E. coli. This inhibition can be relieved by adding lactose or isopropyl-β-D-thiogalactopyranoside (IPTG).
   4675..4752    -  promoter       lacIq promoter: lacI (mutant); In the lacIq allele, a single base change in the promoter boosts expression of the lacI gene about 10-fold.
   4820..4849    +  promoter       trc promoter: strong E. coli promoter; hybrid between the trp and lac UV5 promoters
   4857..4873    +  protein_bind   lac operator: The lac repressor binds to the lac operator to inhibit transcription in E. coli. This inhibition can be relieved by adding lactose or isopropyl-β-D-thiogalactopyranoside (IPTG). lac repressor encoded by lacI
   4909..5625    +  CDS            EYFP: EYFP is a basic (constitutively fluorescent) green/yellow fluorescent protein published in 1996, derived from Aequorea victoria. It is reported to be a very rapidly-maturing weak dimer with high acid sensitivity.
   5677..7233    +  CDS            kaiC: KAIC_SYNE7 - Experimental evidence at protein level: Swiss-Prot protein existence level 1. Core component of the KaiABC clock protein complex, which constitutes the main circadian regulator in cyanobacteria. Binds to DNA. The KaiABC complex may act as a promoter-nonspecific transcription regulator that represses transcription, possibly by acting on the state of chromosome compaction. From Synechococcus elongatus (strain PCC 7942 / FACHB-805) (Anacystis nidulans R2).
   7260..7287    +  terminator     rrnB T2 terminator: transcription terminator T2 from the E. coli rrnB gene
