[The description below was written by a language model from this plasmid's Addgene catalogue record and pLannotate feature annotations shown in this document.]
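Description:
pAM5080 is a bacterial expression plasmid built by seamless assembly on a neutral site II (NS2) vector for Synechococcus elongatus PCC 7942, carrying an inducible YFP-KaiC fusion. It is propagated in E. coli through a high-copy ColE1/pMB1-type origin, with the pBR322 bom (basis of mobility) region nearby, and is selected with kanamycin through an aph(3')-Ia aminoglycoside phosphotransferase gene. NS2 vectors are generally designed to deliver their cargo into a neutral locus of the cyanobacterial chromosome by homologous recombination. The feature tables do not annotate the flanking homology arms, however. A short hit labelled as a fragment of a human PUDP gene sits in otherwise unannotated backbone and is most likely a spurious similarity match rather than a real element.

In the payload, a trc promoter (a trp/lacUV5 hybrid) followed by a lac operator drives an EYFP coding sequence. Downstream of EYFP, after a short unannotated stretch that presumably acts as a linker, comes the full kaiC gene of S. elongatus, and the unit ends at the rrnB T2 terminator. The lac repressor gene lacI, under the lacIq up-promoter, is transcribed divergently from Ptrc, so the fusion is kept repressed until IPTG is supplied and its level can be adjusted. KaiC is the core component of the KaiABC circadian oscillator, and the record describes the fusion as functional. The associated work concerns the dynamic localization of the cyanobacterial clock proteins, so the construct serves for fluorescence imaging of KaiC in living cells. The depositor and sequencing-derived records are both 7,322 nt with essentially identical annotations, slightly shorter than the 7,342 bp listed in the catalogue.
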