Addgene plasmid #85106: pAM5080
Purpose: Ptrc-yfp-kaiC expressed from NSII-Km vector constructed by seamless assembly. LacI expressed in opposite direction as Ptrc promoter. Functional fusion expres
Depositing lab: Susan Golden. Depositing organization: University of California, San Diego (UCSD). Publication: Dynamic localization of the cyanobacterial circadian clock proteins. Cohen SE, Erb ML, Selimkhanov J, Dong G, Hasty J, Pogliano J, Golden SS. Curr Biol. 2014 Aug 18;24(16):1836-44. doi: 10.1016/j.cub.2014.07.036. Epub 2014 Aug 7. PubMed 25127213.
Backbone
  Vector backbone: Ptrc-yfp-kaiC expressed from NS2 vector with Km resistance constructed by seamless assembly
  Total vector size (bp): 7342
  Vector type: Bacterial Expression
Growth in bacteria
  Bacterial resistance: Kanamycin, 50 μg/mL
  Growth temperature: 37°C
  Growth strain: DH5alpha
  Copy number: Unknown
Gene/Insert
  Gene/Insert name: YFP-KaiC
  Species: Synechoccus elongatus PCC 7942
  Insert size (bp): 2328
Terms and licenses: Academic/Nonprofit Terms; Industry Terms: Not Available to Industry
How to cite: pAM5080 was a gift from Susan Golden (Addgene plasmid # 85106 ; http://n2t.net/addgene:85106 ; RRID:Addgene_85106)
