>Addgene plasmid #85106 | pAM5080 | addgene partial sequence | sequence record 189866 | pBMTL-1-5 5'-tgagcggataacaatttcac-3'
GAGGAAAAAAAATGGTGAGCAAGGGCGAGGAGCTGTTCACCGGGGTGGTGCCCATCCTGGTCGAGCTGGA
CGGCGACGTAAACGGCCACAAGTTCAGCGTGTCCGGCGAGGGCGAGGGCGATGCCACCTACGGCAAGCTG
ACCCTGAAGTTCATCTGCACCACCGGCAAGCTGCCCGTGCCCTGGCCCACCCTCGTGACCACCTTCGGCT
ACGGCCTGCAGTGCTTCGCCCGCTACCCCGACCACATGAAGCAGCACGACTTCTTCAAGTCCGCCATGCC
CGAAGGCTACGTCCAGGAGCGCACCATCTTCTTCAAGGACGACGGCAACTACAAGACCCGCGCCGAGGTG
AGGTTCGAGGGCGACACCCTGGTGAACCGCATCGAGCTGAAGGGCATCGACTTCAAGGAGGACGGCAACA
TCCTGGGGCACAAGCTGGAGTACAACTACAACAGCCACAACGTCTATATCATGGCCGACAAGCAGAAGAA
CGGCATCAAGGTGAACTTCAAGATCCGCCACAACATCGAGGACGGCAGCGTGCAGCTCGCCGACCACTAC
CAGCAGAACACCCCCATCGGCGACGGCCCCGTGCTGCTGCCCGACAACCACTACCTGAGCTACCAGTCCG
CCCTGAGCAAAGACCCCAACGAGAAGCGCGATCACATGGTCCTGCTGGAGTTCGTGACCGCCGCCGGGAT
CACTCTCGGCATGGACGAGCTGTACAAGGAACAGAAGCTTATCAGCGAGAG
